Addgene plasmid #236971: hCHMP4B-HaloTag Vector
Purpose: Express hCHMP4B-HaloTag(R) Fusion Protein in Mammalian Cells under a CMV promoter
Depositing lab: Promega Corporation.
Backbone
  Vector backbone: pFC221K HaloTag(R) CMV-Blast BiBRET Vector
  Vector type: Mammalian Expression
  Selectable markers: Blasticidin
Growth in bacteria
  Bacterial resistance: Kanamycin, 50 μg/mL
  Growth temperature: 37°C
  Growth strain: DH5alpha
  Copy number: High Copy
Gene/Insert
  Gene/Insert name: hCHMP4B
  Species: H. sapiens (human)
  Mutation: None
  Entrez Gene: CHMP4B (a.k.a. C20orf178, CHMP4A, CTPP3, CTRCT31, SNF7, SNF7-2, Shax1, VPS32B, Vps32-2, dJ553F4.4)
  Promoter: CMV
  Tag / fusion protein: HaloTag (R) (C terminal on backbone)
  Cloning method: Other
Terms and licenses: Academic/Nonprofit Terms; Industry Terms
How to cite: hCHMP4B-HaloTag Vector was a gift from Promega Corporation (Addgene plasmid # 236971 ; http://n2t.net/addgene:236971 ; RRID:Addgene_236971)
