[The description below was written by a language model from this plasmid's Addgene catalogue record and pLannotate feature annotations shown in this document.]
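Description:
hCHMP4B-HaloTag Vector is a mammalian expression plasmid of about 5.8 kb, built on the pFC221K HaloTag CMV-Blast BiBRET backbone, that produces human CHMP4B fused at its C terminus to HaloTag. It is maintained in E. coli through a high-copy ColE1/pUC-type origin and selected with kanamycin, with resistance supplied by a neo/nptII gene driven by the synthetic bacterial EM7 promoter. A single loxP site lies just upstream of this cassette; the record does not explain its role. For selection in mammalian cells, a separate cassette on the opposite strand places the blasticidin S deaminase gene (BSD) under the SV40 enhancer/early promoter, terminated by a synthetic polyadenylation signal.

The expression unit consists of the CMV immediate early enhancer and promoter followed by a chimeric β-globin/immunoglobulin intron, which generally improves transcript processing and expression. A T7 promoter sits just before the coding region and could support in vitro transcription. The unmutated CHMP4B open reading frame is followed by a linker containing a TEV protease recognition site and then by HaloTag, a modified bacterial dehalogenase that bonds covalently to chloroalkane ligands; an SV40 polyadenylation signal lies downstream of the fusion. The TEV site would allow CHMP4B to be released from the tag after capture.

CHMP4B is an ESCRT-III component involved in membrane fission events, including the budding of enveloped viruses. The stated purpose is simply to express the fusion protein in mammalian cells. The HaloTag allows labelling with fluorescent ligands, and the backbone name suggests use as an acceptor in BRET-type proximity assays, although the record gives no specific application.
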