Features (pLannotate 1.2.2; 19 found; start..end, strand, type, name):
      3..84      -  polyA_signal   SV40 poly(A) signal: SV40 polyadenylation signal
    107..190     -  CDS            large T antigen (fragment): large T antigen from SV40 (simian virus 40)
    255..620     +  enhancer       CMV enhancer: human cytomegalovirus immediate early enhancer
    622..821     +  promoter       CMV promoter: human cytomegalovirus (CMV) immediate early promoter
    960..1092    +  intron         chimeric intron: chimera between introns from human β-globin and immunoglobulin heavy chain genes
   1136..1154    +  promoter       T7 promoter: promoter for bacteriophage T7 RNA polymerase
   1168..1839    +  CDS            CHMP4B: CHM4B_HUMAN - Also known as C20orf178, SHAX1. Experimental evidence at protein level: Swiss-Prot protein existence level 1. (Microbial infection) The ESCRT machinery also functions in topologically equivalent membrane fission events, such as the budding of enveloped viruses (HIV-1 and other lentiviruses). Via its interaction with PDCD6IP involved in HIV-1 p6- and p9-dependent virus release. From Homo sapiens (Human).
   1861..1881    +  CDS            TEV site: tobacco etch virus (TEV) protease recognition and cleavage site
   1897..2780    +  CDS            HaloTag® (fragment): modified bacterial dehalogenase that forms covalent bonds with chloroalkane derivatives
   2791..2819    +  misc_feature   MCS (fragment): pUC18/19 multiple cloning site
   2868..2989    -  polyA_signal   SV40 poly(A) signal: SV40 polyadenylation signal
   3012..3080    -  CDS            large T antigen (fragment): large T antigen from SV40 (simian virus 40)
   3104..3137    +  protein_bind   loxP: Cre-mediated recombination occurs in the 8-bp core sequence (GCATACAT). Cre recombinase
   3147..3194    +  promoter       EM7 promoter: synthetic bacterial promoter&nbsp
   3226..4017    +  CDS            neo: KKA2_KLEPN - Also known as kan, nptII. Experimental evidence at protein level: Swiss-Prot protein existence level 1. Resistance to kanamycin, neomycin, paromomycin, ribostamycin, butirosin and gentamicin B. From Klebsiella pneumoniae.
   4178..4766    -  rep_origin     ori: high-copy-number ColE1/pMB1/pBR322/pUC origin of replication
   4892..4940    -  polyA_signal   poly(A) signal: synthetic polyadenylation signal
   4964..5362    -  CDS            BSD: blasticidin S deaminase; Aspergillus terreus BSD; confers resistance to blasticidin
   5393..5750    -  promoter       SV40 promoter: SV40 enhancer and early promoter
>Addgene plasmid #236971 | hCHMP4B-HaloTag Vector | addgene full sequence | sequence record 471867 | Addgene NGS Result
CGGCAGTGAAAAAAATGCTTTATTTGTGAAATTTGTGATGCTATTGCTTTATTTGTAACCATTATAAGCT
GCAATAAACAAGTTAACAACAACAATTGCATTCATTTTATGTTTCAGGTTCAGGGGGAGGTGTGGGAGGT
TTTTTAAAGCAAGTAAAACCTCTACAAATGTGGTATGGCTGATTATGATCCGCGGCCGCAATACGTCGAC
GTTATCAGCTGACTTCGTACGAGAGCCTAGGATTATGGCGCGCCACTAGTTATTAATAGTAATCAATTAC
GGGGTCATTAGTTCATAGCCCATATATGGAGTTCCGCGTTACATAACTTACGGTAAATGGCCCGCCTGGC
TGACCGCCCAACGACCCCCGCCCATTGACGTCAATAATGACGTATGTTCCCATAGTAACGCCAATAGGGA
CTTTCCATTGACGTCAATGGGTGGAGTATTTACGGTAAACTGCCCACTTGGCAGTACATCAAGTGTATCA
TATGCCAAGTCCGCCCCCTATTGACGTCAATGACGGTAAATGGCCCGCCTGGCATTATGCCCAGTACATG
ACCTTACGGGACTTTCCTACTTGGCAGTACATCTACGTATTAGTCATCGCTATTACCATGGTGATGCGGT
TTTGGCAGTACACCAATGGGCGTGGATAGCGGTTTGACTCACGGGGATTTCCAAGTCTCCACCCCATTGA
CGTCAATGGGAGTTTGTTTTGGCACCAAAATCAACGGGACTTTCCAAAATGTCGTAATAACCCCGCCCCG
TTGACGCAAATGGGCGGTAGGCGTGTACGGTGGGAGGTCTATATAAGCAGAGCTGGTTTAGTGAACCGTC
AGATCACTAGAAGCTTTATTGCGGTAGTTTATCACAGTTAAATTGCTAACGCAGTCAGTGCTTCTGACAC
AACAGTCTCGAACTTAAGCTGCAGAAGTTGGTCGTGAGGCACTGGGCAGGTAAGTATCAAGGTTACAAGA
CAGGTTTAAGGAGACCAATAGAAACTGGGCTTGTCGAGACAGAGAAGACTCTTGCGTTTCTGATAGGCAC
CTATTGGTCTTACTGACATCCACTTTGCCTTTCTCTCCACAGGTGTCCACTCCCAGTTCAATTACAGCTC
TTAAGGCTAGAGTATTAATACGACTCACTATAGGGCTAGCGATCGCCATGTCGGTGTTCGGGAAGCTGTT
CGGGGCTGGAGGGGGTAAGGCCGGCAAGGGCGGCCCGACCCCCCAGGAGGCCATCCAGCGGCTGCGGGAC
ACGGAAGAGATGTTAAGCAAGAAACAGGAGTTCCTGGAGAAGAAAATCGAGCAGGAGCTGACGGCCGCCA
AGAAGCACGGCACCAAAAACAAGCGCGCGGCCCTCCAGGCACTGAAGCGTAAGAAGAGGTATGAGAAGCA
GCTGGCGCAGATCGACGGCACATTATCAACCATCGAGTTCCAGCGGGAGGCCCTGGAGAATGCCAACACC
AACACCGAGGTGCTCAAGAACATGGGCTATGCCGCCAAGGCCATGAAGGCGGCCCATGACAACATGGACA
TCGATAAAGTTGATGAGTTAATGCAGGACATTGCTGACCAGCAAGAACTTGCAGAGGAGATTTCAACAGC
AATTTCGAAACCTGTAGGGTTTGGAGAAGAGTTTGACGAGGATGAGCTCATGGCGGAATTAGAAGAACTA
GAACAGGAGGAACTAGACAAGAATTTGCTGGAAATCAGTGGACCCGAAACAGTCCCTCTACCAAATGTTC
CCTCTATAGCCCTACCATCAAAACCCGCCAAGAAGAAAGAAGAGGAGGACGACGACATGAAGGAATTGGA
GAACTGGGCTGGATCCATGGTTTCTCTCGAGCCAACCACTGAGGATCTGTACTTTCAGAGCGATAACGAT
GGATCCGAAATCGGTACTGGCTTTCCATTCGACCCCCATTATGTGGAAGTCCTGGGCGAGCGCATGCACT
ACGTCGATGTTGGTCCGCGCGATGGCACCCCTGTGCTGTTCCTGCACGGTAACCCGACCTCCTCCTACGT
GTGGCGCAACATCATCCCGCATGTTGCACCGACCCATCGCTGCATTGCTCCAGACCTGATCGGTATGGGC
AAATCCGACAAACCAGACCTGGGTTATTTCTTCGACGACCACGTCCGCTTCATGGATGCCTTCATCGAAG
CCCTGGGTCTGGAAGAGGTCGTCCTGGTCATTCACGACTGGGGCTCCGCTCTGGGTTTCCACTGGGCCAA
GCGCAATCCAGAGCGCGTCAAAGGTATTGCATTTATGGAGTTCATCCGCCCTATCCCGACCTGGGACGAA
TGGCCAGAATTTGCCCGCGAGACCTTCCAGGCCTTCCGCACCACCGACGTCGGCCGCAAGCTGATCATCG
ATCAGAACGTTTTTATCGAGGGTACGCTGCCGATGGGTGTCGTCCGCCCGCTGACTGAAGTCGAGATGGA
CCATTACCGCGAGCCGTTCCTGAATCCTGTTGACCGCGAGCCACTGTGGCGCTTCCCAAACGAGCTGCCA
ATCGCCGGTGAGCCAGCGAACATCGTCGCGCTGGTCGAAGAATACATGGACTGGCTGCACCAGTCCCCTG
TCCCGAAGCTGCTGTTCTGGGGCACCCCAGGCGTTCTGATCCCACCGGCCGAAGCCGCTCGCCTGGCCAA
AAGCCTGCCTAACTGCAAGGCTGTGGACATCGGCCCGGGTCTGAATCTGCTGCAAGAAGACAACCCGGAC
CTGATCGGCAGCGAGATCGCGCGCTGGCTGTCTACTCTGGAGATTTCCGGTTAATAGAATTCTAGAGTCG
ACCTGCAGGCATGCAAGCTGATTTGGCTGCTGCCACCGCTGAGCAAGGCCGCTTCGAGCAGACATGATAA
GATACATTGATGAGTTTGGACAAACCACAACTAGAATGCAGTGAAAAAAATGCTTTATTTGTGAAATTTG
TGATGCTATTGCTTTATTTGTAACCATTATAAGCTGCAATAAACAAGTTAACAACAACAATTGCATTCAT
TTTATGTTTCAGGTTCAGGGGGAGATGTGGGAGGTTTTTTTAAGCAAGTAAAACCTCTACAAATGTGGTA
AAATCTTAATTAAGAATTCTAATATAACTTCGTATAGCATACATTATACGAAGTTATGGATCCACTGTTG
ACAATTAATCATCGGCATAGTATATCGGCATAGTATAATACGACAAGGTGAGGAACTAAACCCAGGAGGC
AGATCATGATTGAACAAGATGGATTGCACGCAGGTTCTCCGGCCGCTTGGGTGGAGAGGCTATTCGGCTA
TGACTGGGCACAACAGACAATCGGCTGCTCTGATGCCGCCGTGTTCCGGCTGTCAGCGCAGGGGCGCCCG
GTTCTTTTTGTCAAGACCGACCTGTCCGGTGCCCTGAATGAACTGCAGGACGAGGCAGCGCGGCTATCGT
GGCTGGCCACGACGGGCGTTCCTTGCGCAGCTGTGCTCGACGTTGTCACTGAAGCGGGAAGGGACTGGCT
GCTATTGGGCGAAGTGCCGGGGCAGGATCTCCTGTCATCTCACCTTGCTCCTGCCGAGAAAGTATCCATC
ATGGCTGATGCAATGCGGCGGCTGCATACGCTTGATCCGGCTACCTGCCCATTCGACCACCAAGCGAAAC
ATCGCATCGAGCGAGCACGTACTCGGATGGAAGCCGGTCTTGTCGATCAGGATGATCTGGACGAAGAGCA
TCAGGGGCTCGCGCCAGCCGAACTGTTCGCCAGGCTCAAGGCGCGCATGCCCGACGGCGAGGATCTCGTC
GTGACCCATGGCGATGCCTGCTTGCCGAATATCATGGTGGAAAATGGCCGCTTTTCTGGATTCATCGACT
GTGGCCGGCTGGGTGTGGCGGACCGCTATCAGGACATAGCGTTGGCTACCCGTGATATTGCTGAAGAGCT
TGGCGGCGAATGGGCTGACCGCTTCCTCGTGCTTTACGGTATCGCCGCTCCCGATTCGCAGCGCATCGCC
TTCTATCGCCTTCTTGACGAGTTCTTCTGATTCGAAATGACCGACCAAGCGACGCCCAACCGGTATCAGC
TCACTCAAAGGCGGTAATACGGTTATCCACAGAATCAGGGGATAACGCAGGAAAGAACATGTGAGCAAAA
GGCCAGCAAAAGGCCAGGAACCGTAAAAAGGCCGCGTTGCTGGCGTTTTTCCATAGGCTCCGCCCCCCTG
ACGAGCATCACAAAAATCGACGCTCAAGTCAGAGGTGGCGAAACCCGACAGGACTATAAAGATACCAGGC
GTTTCCCCCTGGAAGCTCCCTCGTGCGCTCTCCTGTTCCGACCCTGCCGCTTACCGGATACCTGTCCGCC
TTTCTCCCTTCGGGAAGCGTGGCGCTTTCTCATAGCTCACGCTGTAGGTATCTCAGTTCGGTGTAGGTCG
TTCGCTCCAAGCTGGGCTGTGTGCACGAACCCCCCGTTCAGCCCGACCGCTGCGCCTTATCCGGTAACTA
TCGTCTTGAGTCCAACCCGGTAAGACACGACTTATCGCCACTGGCAGCAGCCACTGGTAACAGGATTAGC
AGAGCGAGGTATGTAGGCGGTGCTACAGAGTTCTTGAAGTGGTGGCCTAACTACGGCTACACTAGAAGGA
CAGTATTTGGTATCTGCGCTCTGCTGAAGCCAGTTACCTTCGGAAAAAGAGTTGGTAGCTCTTGATCCGG
CAAACAAACCACCGCTGGTAGCGGTGGTTTTTTTGTTTGCAAGCAGCAGATTACGCGCAGAAAAAAAGGA
TTTCAAGAAGATCCTTTGATCTTTTCTACGGGGTCTGACGCTCAGTGGAACGAAAACTCACGTTAAGGGA
TTTTGGTCATGAGATTATCAAAAAGGATCTTCACCTAGATCCTTTTATAGTCCGGAATCGTCACACAAAA
AACCAACACACAGATGTAATGAAAATAAAGATATTTTATTGCGGCCATCGTGATGGCTAGAGTTTAGCCC
TCCCACACATAACCAGAGGGCAGCAATTCACGAATCCCAACTGCCGTCGGCTGTCCATCACTGTCCTTCA
CTATGGCTTTGATCCCAGGATGCAGATCGAGAAGCACCTGTCGGCACCGTCCGCAGGGGCTCAAGATGCC
CCTGTTCTCATTTCCGATCGCGACGATACAAGTCAGGTTGCCAGCTGCCGCAGCAGCAGCAGTGCCCAGC
ACCACGAGTTCTGCACAAGGTCCCCCAGTAAAATGATATACATTGACACCAGTGAAGATGCGGCCGTCGC
TAGAGAGAGCTGCGCTGGCGACGCTGTAGTCTTCAGAGATGGGGATGCTGTTGATTGTAGCCGTTGCTCT
TTCAATGAGGGTGGATTCTTCTTGAGACAAAGGCTTGGCCATGGTGGCGCTAGTGTCAGAAGAATCGAGC
TTTTTGCAAAAGCCTAGGCCTCCAAAAAAGCCTCCTCACTACTTCTGGAATAGCTCAGAGGCCGAGGCGG
CCTCGGCCTCTGCATAAATAAAAAAAATTAGTCAGCCATGGGGCGGAGAATGGGCGGAACTGGGCGGAGT
TAGGGGCGGGATGGGCGGAGTTAGGGGCGGGACTATGGTTGCTGACTAATTGAGATGCATGCTTTGCATA
CTTCTGCCTGCTGGGGAGCCTGGGGACTTTCCACACCTGGTTGCTGACTAATTGAGATGCATGCTTTGCA
TACTTCTGCCTGCTGGGGAGCCTGGGGACTTTCCACACCCTAACTGACACACATTCCACAGCTGGTTCTT
TCCGCCTCAGAAGGTACCTAACCAAGTTCCTCTTTCAGAGGTTATTTCAGGCCATGGTGCTGCGCAAGAC
GCGTTAATTAAGACGT
